>Addgene plasmid #248821 | His6-TEV-LplA W37V and A48R | addgene full sequence | sequence record 495679 | Addgene NGS Result
GAGTTGCTCTTGCCCGGCGTCAATACGGGATAATACCGCGCCACATAGCAGAACTTTAAAAGTGCTCATC
ATTGGAAAACGTTCTTCGGGGCGAAAACTCTCAAGGATCTTACCGCTGTTGAGATCCAGTTCGATGTAAC
CCACTCGTGCACCCAACTGATCTTCAGCATCTTTTACTTTCACCAGCGTTTCTGGGTGAGCAAAAACAGG
AAGGCAAAATGCCGCAAAAAAGGGAATAAGGGCGACACGGAAATGTTGAATACTCATACTCTTCCTTTTT
CAATATTATTGAAGCATTTATCAGGGTTATTGTCTCATGAGCGGATACATATTTGAATGTATTTAGAAAA
ATAAACAAATAGGGGTTCCGCGCACATTTCCCCGAAAAGTGCCACCTGACGTCTAAGAAACCATTATTAT
CATGACATTAACCTATAAAAATAGGCGTATCACGAGGCCCTTTCGTCTTCACCTCGAGAAATCATAAAAA
ATTTATTTGCTTTGTGAGCGGATAACAATTATAATAGATTCAATTGTGAGCGGATAACAATTTCACACAG
AATTCATTAAAGAGGAGAAATTAACTATGCATCACCATCACCATCACGAAAACTTGTATTTCCAAGGCAT
GTCCACATTACGCCTGCTCATCTCTGACTCTTACGACCCGTGGTTTAACCTGGCGGTGGAAGAGTGTATT
TTTCGCCAAATGCCCGCCACGCAGCGCGTTCTGTTTCTCGTGCGCAATGCCGACACGGTAGTAATTGGTC
GCCGTCAGAACCCGTGGAAAGAGTGTAATACCCGGCGGATGGAAGAAGATAACGTCCGCCTGGCGCGGCG
CAGTAGCGGTGGCGGCGCGGTGTTCCACGATCTCGGCAATACCTGCTTTACCTTTATGGCTGGCAAGCCG
GAGTACGATAAAACTATCTCCACGTCGATTGTGCTCAATGCGCTGAACGCGCTCGGCGTCAGCGCCGAAG
CGTCCGGACGTAACGATCTGGTGGTGAAAACCGTCGAAGGCGACCGCAAAGTCTCAGGCTCGGCCTATCG
CGAAACCAAAGATCGCGGCTTCCACCACGGCACCTTGCTACTCAATGCCGACCTCAGCCGCCTGGCAAAC
TATCTCAATCCGGATAAAAAGAAACTGGCGGCGAAAGGCATTACGTCGGTACGTTCCCGCGTGACCAACC
TCACCGAGCTGTTGCCGGGGATCACCCATGAGCAGGTTTGCGAGGCCATAACCGAGGCCTTTTTCGCCCA
TTATGGCGAGCGCGTGGAAGCGGAAATCATCTCCCCGAACAAAACGCCAGACTTGCCAAACTTCGCCGAA
ACCTTTGCCCGCCAGAGTAGCTGGGAATGGAACTTCGGTCAGGCTCCGGCATTCTCGCATCTGCTGGATG
AACGCTTTACCTGGGGCGGCGTGGAACTGCATTTCGACGTTGAAAAAGGCCATATCACCCGCGCCCAGGT
GTTTACCGACAGCCTCAACCCCGCGCCGCTGGAAGCCCTCGCCGGACGACTGCAAGGCTGCCTGTACCGC
GCAGATATGCTGCAACAGGAGTGCGAAGCGCTGTTGGTTGACTTCCCGGAACAGGAAAAAGAGCTACGGG
AGTTATCGGCATGGATGGCGGGGGCTGTAAGGTAGTTACCCGCCCATGCGGGCAACTTTCTCTTCGATTT
GCCGGATTTTTTCCGGCATTTCTTGCGCAATGTGGCGAAACGCCTCGCTGATACGCGGATCTCTGGCGAC
CGTTTGCCAGAACTGCTGCGCCAGCGGGATCGCCGTTGGGGATCCGTCGACCTGCAGCCAAGCTTAATTA
GCTGAGCTTGGACTCCTGTTGATAGATCCAGTAATGACCTCAGAACTCCATCTGGATTTGTTCAGAACGC
TCGGTTGCCGCCGGGCGTTTTTTATTGGTGAGAATCCAAGCTAGCTTGGCGAGATTTTCAGGAGCTAAGG
AAGCTAAAATGGAGAAAAAAATCACTGGATATACCACCGTTGATATATCCCAATGGCATCGTAAAGAACA
TTTTGAGGCATTTCAGTCAGTTGCTCAATGTACCTATAACCAGACCGTTCAGCTGGATATTACGGCCTTT
TTAAAGACCGTAAAGAAAAATAAGCACAAGTTTTATCCGGCCTTTATTCACATTCTTGCCCGCCTGATGA
ATGCTCATCCGGAATTTCGTATGGCAATGAAAGACGGTGAGCTGGTGATATGGGATAGTGTTCACCCTTG
TTACACCGTTTTCCATGAGCAAACTGAAACGTTTTCATCGCTCTGGAGTGAATACCACGACGATTTCCGG
CAGTTTCTACACATATATTCGCAAGATGTGGCGTGTTACGGTGAAAACCTGGCCTATTTCCCTAAAGGGT
TTATTGAGAATATGTTTTTCGTCTCAGCCAATCCCTGGGTGAGTTTCACCAGTTTTGATTTAAACGTGGC
CAATATGGACAACTTCTTCGCCCCCGTTTTCACCATGGGCAAATATTATACGCAAGGCGACAAGGTGCTG
ATGCCGCTGGCGATTCAGGTTCATCATGCCGTTTGTGATGGCTTCCATGTCGGCAGAATGCTTAATGAAT
TACAACAGTACTGCGATGAGTGGCAGGGCGGGGCGTAATTTTTTTAAGGCAGTTATTGGTGCCCTTAAAC
GCCTGGGGTAATGACTCTCTAGCTTGAGGCATCAAATAAAACGAAAGGCTCAGTCGAAAGACTGGGCCTT
TCGTTTTATCTGTTGTTTGTCGGTGAACGCTCTCCTGAGTAGGACAAATCCGCCCTCTAGATTACGTGCA
GTCGATGATAAGCTGTCAAACATGAGAATTGTGCCTAATGAGTGAGCTAACTTACATTAATTGCGTTGCG
CTCACTGCCCGCTTTCCAGTCGGGAAACCTGTCGTGCCAGCTGCATTAATGAATCGGCCAACGCGCGGGG
AGAGGCGGTTTGCGTATTGGGCGCCAGGGTGGTTTTTCTTTTCACCAGTGAGACGGGCAACAGCTGATTG
CCCTTCACCGCCTGGCCCTGAGAGAGTTGCAGCAAGCGGTCCACGCTGGTTTGCCCCAGCAGGCGAAAAT
CCTGTTTGATGGTGGTTAACGGCGGGATATAACATGAGCTGTCTTCGGTATCGTCGTATCCCACTACCGA
GATATCCGCACCAACGCGCAGCCCGGACTCGGTAATGGCGCGCATTGCGCCCAGCGCCATCTGATCGTTG
GCAACCAGCATCGCAGTGGGAACGATGCCCTCATTCAGCATTTGCATGGTTTGTTGAAAACCGGACATGG
CACTCCAGTCGCCTTCCCGTTCCGCTATCGGCTGAATTTGATTGCGAGTGAGATATTTATGCCAGCCAGC
CAGACGCAGACGCGCCGAGACAGAACTTAATGGGCCCGCTAACAGCGCGATTTGCTGGTGACCCAATGCG
ACCAGATGCTCCACGCCCAGTCGCGTACCGTCTTCATGGGAGAAAATAATACTGTTGATGGGTGTCTGGT
CAGAGACATCAAGAAATAACGCCGGAACATTAGTGCAGGCAGCTTCCACAGCAATGGCATCCTGGTCATC
CAGCGGATAGTTAATGATCAGCCCACTGACGCGTTGCGCGAGAAGATTGTGCACCGCCGCTTTACAGGCT
TCGACGCCGCTTCGTTCTACCATCGACACCACCACGCTGGCACCCAGTTGATCGGCGCGAGATTTAATCG
CCGCGACAATTTGCGACGGCGCGTGCAGGGCCAGACTGGAGGTGGCAACGCCAATCAGCAACGACTGTTT
GCCCGCCAGTTGTTGTGCCACGCGGTTGGGAATGTAATTCAGCTCCGCCATCGCCGCTTCCACTTTTTCC
CGCGTTTTCGCAGAAACGTGGCTGGCCTGGTTCACCACGCGGGAAACGGTCTGATAAGAGACACCGGCAT
ACTCTGCGACATCGTATAACGTTACTGGTTTCACATTCACCACCCTGAATTGACTCTCTTCCGGGCGCTA
TCATGCCATACCGCGAAAGGTTTTGCACCATTCGATGGTTTCGGAATTTCGGGCAGCGTTGGGTCCTGGC
CACGGGTGCGCATGATCTAGAGCTGCCTCGCGCGTTTCGGTGATGACGGTGAAAACCTCTGACACATGCA
GCTCCCGGAGACGGTCACAGCTTGTCTGTAAGCGGATGCCGGGAGCAGACAAGCCCGTCAGGGCGCGTCA
GCGGGTGTTGGCGGGTGTCGGGGCGCAGCCATGACCCAGTCACGTAGCGATAGCGGAGTGTATACTGGCT
TAACTATGCGGCATCAGAGCAGATTGTACTGAGAGTGCACCACATGCGGTGTGAAATACCGCACAGATGC
GTAAGGAGAAAATACCGCATCAGGCGCTCTTCCGCTTCCTCGCTCACTGACTCGCTGCGCTCGGTCGTTC
GGCTGCGGCGAGCGGTATCAGCTCACTCAAAGGCGGTAATACGGTTATCCACAGAATCAGGGGATAACGC
AGGAAAGAACATGTGAGCAAAAGGCCAGCAAAAGGCCAGGAACCGTAAAAAGGCCGCGTTGCTGGCGTTT
TTCCATAGGCTCCGCCCCCCTGACGAGCATCACAAAAATCGACGCTCAAGTCAGAGGTGGCGAAACCCGA
CAGGACTATAAAGATACCAGGCGTTTCCCCCTGGAAGCTCCCTCGTGCGCTCTCCTGTTCCGACCCTGCC
GCTTACCGGATACCTGTCCGCCTTTCTCCCTTCGGGAAGCGTGGCGCTTTCTCATAGCTCACGCTGTAGG
TATCTCAGTTCGGTGTAGGTCGTTCGCTCCAAGCTGGGCTGTGTGCACGAACCCCCCGTTCAGCCCGACC
GCTGCGCCTTATCCGGTAACTATCGTCTTGAGTCCAACCCGGTAAGACACGACTTATCGCCACTGGCAGC
AGCCACTGGTAACAGGATTAGCAGAGCGAGGTATGTAGGCGGTGCTACAGAGTTCTTGAAGTGGTGGCCT
AACTACGGCTACACTAGAAGGACAGTATTTGGTATCTGCGCTCTGCTGAAGCCAGTTACCTTCGGAAAAA
GAGTTGGTAGCTCTTGATCCGGCAAACAAACCACCGCTGGTAGCGGTGGTTTTTTTGTTTGCAAGCAGCA
GATTACGCGCAGAAAAAAAGGATCTCAAGAAGATCCTTTGATCTTTTCTACGGGGTCTGACGCTCAGTGG
AACGAAAACTCACGTTAAGGGATTTTGGTCATGAGATTATCAAAAAGGATCTTCACCTAGATCCTTTTAA
ATTAAAAATGAAGTTTTAAATCAATCTAAAGTATATATGAGTAAACTTGGTCTGACAGTTACCAATGCTT
AATCAGTGAGGCACCTATCTCAGCGATCTGTCTATTTCGTTCATCCATAGTTGCCTGACTCCCCGTCGTG
TAGATAACTACGATACGGGAGGGCTTACCATCTGGCCCCAGTGCTGCAATGATACCGCGAGACCCACGCT
CACCGGCTCCAGATTTATCAGCAATAAACCAGCCAGCCGGAAGGGCCGAGCGCAGAAGTGGTCCTGCAAC
TTTATCCGCCTCCATCCAGTCTATTAATTGTTGCCGGGAAGCTAGAGTAAGTAGTTCGCCAGTTAATAGT
TTGCGCAACGTTGTTGCCATTGCTACAGGCATCGTGGTGTCACGCTCGTCGTTTGGTATGGCTTCATTCA
GCTCCGGTTCCCAACGATCAAGGCGAGTTACATGATCCCCCATGTTGTGCAAAAAAGCGGTTAGCTCCTT
CGGTCCTCCGATCGTTGTCAGAAGTAAGTTGGCCGCAGTGTTATCACTCATGGTTATGGCAGCACTGCAT
AATTCTCTTACTGTCATGCCATCCGTAAGATGCTTTTCTGTGACTGGTGAGTACTCAACCAAGTCATTCT
GAGAATAGTGTATGCGGCGACC
Features (pLannotate 1.2.2; 18 found; start..end, strand, type, name):
    268..372     -  promoter       AmpR promoter: bla
    482..526     +  promoter       T5 promoter: bacteriophage T5 promoter for E. coli RNA polymerase, with embedded lac operator
    534..550     +  protein_bind   lac operator: The lac repressor binds to the lac operator to inhibit transcription in E. coli. This inhibition can be relieved by adding lactose or isopropyl-β-D-thiogalactopyranoside (IPTG). lac repressor encoded by lacI
    590..607     +  CDS            7xHis (fragment): 6xHis affinity tag
    629..1642    +  CDS            lplA: LPLA_ECOLI - Also known as yjjF. Experimental evidence at protein level: Swiss-Prot protein existence level 1. Catalyzes both the ATP-dependent activation of exogenously supplied lipoate to lipoyl-AMP and the transfer of the activated lipoyl onto the lipoyl domains of lipoate-dependent enzymes. Is also able to catalyze very poorly the transfer of lipoyl and octanoyl moiety from their acyl carrier protein. From Escherichia coli (strain K12).
   1649..1813    -  CDS            yjjJ (fragment): YJJJ_ECOLI - Experimental evidence at protein level: Swiss-Prot protein existence level 1. Toxic when overexpressed in E.coli, leading to long filamentous cells. The toxic effect is neutralized by non-cognate antitoxin HipB (PubMed:28430938). Does not seem to inhibit DNA, RNA or protein synthesis, and unlike paralogous toxin HipA its toxic activity is not counteracted by overexpression of GltX (PubMed:28430938). Binds DNA (PubMed:28430938). Might be a protein kinase (By similarity). From Escherichia coli (strain K12).
   1831..1925    +  terminator     lambda t0 terminator: transcription terminator from phage lambda
   1940..1968    +  promoter       cat promoter (fragment): promoter of the E. coli cat gene encoding chloramphenicol acetyltransferase
   1969..2625    +  CDS            cat: CAT_ECOLX - Experimental evidence at protein level: Swiss-Prot protein existence level 1. This enzyme is an effector of chloramphenicol resistance in bacteria. From Escherichia coli. This protein is used as a marker in many commonly used cloning vectors, such as pACYC184.
   2693..2779    +  terminator     rrnB T1 terminator: Escherichia coli rrnB; transcription terminator T1 from the E. coli rrnB gene
   2802..2819    -  promoter       tet promoter (fragment): E. coli promoter for tetracycline efflux protein gene
   2838..2859    -  protein_bind   CAP binding site: CAP binding activates transcription in the presence of cAMP. E. coli catabolite activator protein
   2872..3954    -  CDS            lacI: lac repressor; lacI; The lac repressor binds to the lac operator to inhibit transcription in E. coli. This inhibition can be relieved by adding lactose or isopropyl-β-D-thiogalactopyranoside (IPTG).
   3955..4029    -  promoter       lacIq promoter: lacI (mutant); In the lacIq allele, a single base change in the promoter boosts expression of the lacI gene about 10-fold.
   4081..4122    +  CDS            rop (fragment): Rop protein, which maintains plasmids at low copy number; rop
   4224..4364    +  misc_feature   bom: basis of mobility region from pBR322
   4550..5138    -  rep_origin     ori: high-copy-number ColE1/pMB1/pBR322/pUC origin of replication
   5309..267     -  CDS            AmpR (across the origin): β-lactamase; bla; confers resistance to ampicillin, carbenicillin, and related antibiotics
