[The description below was written by a language model from this plasmid's Addgene catalogue record and pLannotate feature annotations shown in this document.]
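Description:
His6-TEV-LplA W37V and A48R is a 5.9 kb bacterial expression plasmid built on the pYFJ24 backbone for producing a double-mutant form of E. coli lipoate-protein ligase A (LplA). It replicates from a ColE1/pMB1-type origin, is listed as high copy, and is selected with ampicillin through the β-lactamase gene. The backbone also retains a pBR322 bom region and a short rop fragment. A chloramphenicol acetyltransferase coding sequence with only a fragment of its promoter lies downstream of the expression cassette, between the lambda t0 and rrnB T1 terminators. The record lists only ampicillin as the selection.

The LplA open reading frame is driven by the bacteriophage T5 promoter, which is recognised by the host E. coli RNA polymerase and carries an embedded lac operator, followed by a second lac operator. The plasmid supplies its own lac repressor from a lacI gene under the stronger lacIq promoter, so transcription is held off until induced with IPTG. The coding region begins with a 6xHis affinity tag, followed according to the catalogue entry by a TEV protease site (not separately annotated in the feature table) that allows the tag to be removed after purification. Next comes lplA carrying the W37V and A48R substitutions. A short antisense fragment of the neighbouring chromosomal gene yjjJ follows the insert, probably carried over from genomic DNA, and transcription ends at the lambda t0 terminator.

LplA normally activates lipoate to lipoyl-AMP and transfers it onto the lipoyl domains of lipoate-dependent enzymes. This plasmid is used for bacterial expression of LplA variants, and the associated publication concerns computationally designed conformation-biasing mutations that alter protein function. The record does not state the specific effect of these two substitutions.
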