Addgene plasmid #248821: His6-TEV-LplA W37V and A48R
Purpose: Plasmid used for bacterial expression of LplA variants. TEV cleavage site enables removal of N-terminal His6 tag.
Depositing lab: Alice Ting. Depositing organization: Stanford University. Publication: Computational design of conformation-biasing mutations to alter protein functions. Cavanagh PE, Xue AG, Dai SA, Qiang A, Matsui T, Ting AY. Science. 2026 Jan 8:eadv7953. doi: 10.1126/science.adv7953. PubMed 41505504.
Backbone
  Vector backbone: pYFJ24
  Vector type: Bacterial Expression
Growth in bacteria
  Bacterial resistance: Ampicillin, 100 μg/mL
  Growth temperature: 37°C
  Growth strain: DH5alpha
  Copy number: High Copy
Gene/Insert
  Gene/Insert name: LplA
  Species: E. coli
  Mutation: W37V and A48R
  Tag / fusion protein: 6xHis-TEV (N terminal on insert)
  Cloning method: Restriction Enzyme; 5′ cloning site unknown (unknown if destroyed)
Terms and licenses: Academic/Nonprofit Terms; Industry Terms: Not Available to Industry
Depositor comments: Please visit https://doi.org/10.1101/2025.05.03.652001 for bioRxiv preprint.
How to cite: His6-TEV-LplA W37V and A48R was a gift from Alice Ting (Addgene plasmid # 248821 ; http://n2t.net/addgene:248821 ; RRID:Addgene_248821)
